>Addgene plasmid #27699 | Abp1-tDimerRFP | addgene partial sequence | sequence record 34036 | 27699 with CMV-F
GTTTACGACTGGTTTGTGACCGTCAGATCCGCTAGCATCACAAGTTTGTACAAAAAAGCAGGCTTAACCA
TGGCGGTGAACCTGAGCCGGAACGGGCCGGCGCTGCAGGAGGCCTACGTGCGCGTAGTCACCGAGAAATC
CCCGACCGACTGGGCTCTTTTTACCTATGAAGGCAACAGCAATGACATCCGTGTGGCTGGCACAGGAGAG
GGAGGCCTGGAGGAGCTGGTGGAAGAGCTCAACAGCGGGAAGGTGATGTACGCCTTCTGCAGGGTGAAGG
ACCCCAACTCCGGCCTGCCCAAGTTTGTCCTCATCAACTGGACAGGAGAGGGTGTGAATGATGTGCGGAA
AGGAGCATGTGCCAACCACGTCAGCACCATGGCCAACTTCCTGAAGGGTGCCCACGTGACCATCAATGCC
CGGGCCGAGGAGGATGTGGAGCCTGAGTGCATCATGGAGAAGGTTGCCAAGGCCTCTGGGGCCAACTACA
GCTTCCATAAGGAAAGCACCTCCTTCCAGGATGTAGGGCCGCAGGCCCCAGTGGGCTCTGTGTACCAGAA
GACCAATGCCATATCTGAGATCAAGAGAGTCGGCAAGGATAACTTCTGGGCCAAAGCTGAGAAGGAAGAA
GAGAACCGCCGCCTGGAGGAGAAGCGGCGTGCCGAAGAGGAGCGGCAGCGGTTGGAGGAGGAGCGACGAG
AGCGGGAGCTGCAGGAGGCTGCCCGACGTGAGCAGCGCTACCAGGAACAGCACAGATCAGCTGGAGCCCC
GAGGACAGGTGAGCCAGAGCAGGAAGCCGTTTCAAGGACCAGACAGG
