[The description below was written by a language model from this plasmid's Addgene catalogue record.]
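Description:
Abp1-tDimerRFP is a mammalian expression plasmid built on a modified Clontech pEGFP-N1 backbone in which the EGFP coding sequence has been replaced with tDimer-RFP, a tandem-dimer red fluorescent protein derived from DsRed. The backbone without insert is listed at about 5.4 kb. It is propagated in E. coli under kanamycin selection, and the same resistance cassette confers neomycin resistance in mammalian cells, allowing G418 selection of stable transfectants. The record does not name the promoter explicitly, but pEGFP-N1 vectors drive expression from the CMV immediate-early promoter, and the use of a CMV forward sequencing primer is consistent with this. Copy number is recorded as unknown, and no feature table is provided.

The insert is mouse Abp1 (gene symbol Dbnl, also known as mAbp1 or SH3P7), roughly 1.3 kb, derived from a cDNA clone and introduced by Gateway recombination into a Gateway-adapted acceptor version of the vector; the recombination sites flanking the insert are retained. The red fluorescent protein is fused to the C terminus of Abp1, so transfected cells produce an Abp1-tDimerRFP fusion that can be followed by live-cell fluorescence microscopy. Abp1 is an actin-binding protein, and the associated publication surveys the molecular dynamics of clathrin-mediated endocytosis in mammalian cells. This indicates that the construct serves as a red-labelled marker for imaging the recruitment of this protein at endocytic sites, typically alongside probes in other colour channels.
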