Addgene plasmid #27699: Abp1-tDimerRFP
Depositing lab: Christien Merrifield. Depositing organization: MRC Laboratory of Molecular Biology. Publication: A high precision survey of the molecular dynamics of Mammalian clathrin-mediated endocytosis. Taylor MJ, Perrais D, Merrifield CJ. PLoS Biol. 2011 Mar . 9(3):e1000604. 10.1371/journal.pbio.1000604 PubMed 21445324.
Backbone
  Vector backbone: pEGFP-N1 (EGFP replaced with tDimer-RFP)
  Backbone manufacturer: Clontech
  Backbone size w/o insert (bp): 5400
  Vector type: Mammalian Expression
  Selectable markers: Neomycin (select with G418)
Growth in bacteria
  Bacterial resistance: Kanamycin, 50 μg/mL
  Growth temperature: 37°C
  Growth strain: DH5alpha
  Copy number: Unknown
Gene/Insert
  Gene/Insert name: Abp1
  Species: M. musculus (mouse)
  Insert size (bp): 1300
  Entrez Gene: Dbnl (a.k.a. RP23-385C16.5, Abp1, SH3P7, mAbp1)
  Tag / fusion protein: tDimer-RFP (C terminal on insert)
  Cloning method: Gateway Cloning; 5′ cloning site Gateway (not destroyed); 3′ cloning site Gateway (not destroyed)
  Sequencing primers: 5′ CMV-F; 3′ dsRed-N1
Terms and licenses: Academic/Nonprofit Terms; Industry Terms: Not Available to Industry
Depositor comments: Cloned from IMAGE clone: 4986658 (MGC:51371). Cloned using Gateway acceptance vectors.
How to cite: Abp1-tDimerRFP was a gift from Christien Merrifield (Addgene plasmid # 27699 ; http://n2t.net/addgene:27699 ; RRID:Addgene_27699)
